Addgene plasmid #224848: pUBC(k)-AT5G02100-mKOk
Purpose: Plasmid for expression of AT5G02100.1 coding sequence tagged with mKOk in plants
Depositing lab: Rebecca Roston. Depositing organization: University of Nebraska at Lincoln. Publication: Lipid Metabolism and Contact Site Homologs Are Enriched at the Chloroplast Envelope-Thylakoid Interface. LaBrant EW, Smith CN, Torres-Gerena AD, Ishimwe J, Huang F, Tullis A, Litterer L, Modi B, Naldrett MJ, Altartouri B, Roston RL. bioRxiv 2025.06.20.660776; doi: https://doi.org/10.1101/2025.06.20.660776.
Backbone
  Vector backbone: pUBC(k)-DEST-mKOk
  Vector type: Plant Expression
Growth in bacteria
  Bacterial resistance: Spectinomycin, 50 μg/mL
  Growth temperature: 37°C
  Growth strain: DH5alpha
  Copy number: High Copy
Gene/Insert
  Gene/Insert name: AT5G02100.1
  Species: A. thaliana (mustard weed)
  Entrez Gene: UNE18 (a.k.a. AT5G02100, ORP3A, OSBP(OXYSTEROL BINDING PROTEIN)-RELATED PROTEIN 3A, T7H20.150, T7H20_150, UNFERTILIZED EMBRYO SAC 18)
  Cloning method: Gateway Cloning
Terms and licenses: Academic/Nonprofit Terms; Industry Terms: Not Available to Industry
Depositor comments: Please visit https://doi.org/10.1101/2025.06.20.660776 for bioRxiv preprint.
How to cite: pUBC(k)-AT5G02100-mKOk was a gift from Rebecca Roston (Addgene plasmid # 224848 ; http://n2t.net/addgene:224848 ; RRID:Addgene_224848)
