[The description below was written by a language model from this plasmid's Addgene catalogue record and pLannotate feature annotations shown in this document.]
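Description:
pUBC(k)-AT5G02100-mKOk is a 12.2 kb plant expression plasmid built by Gateway cloning into the pUBC(k)-DEST-mKOk destination backbone. Its architecture is that of a binary T-DNA vector. Nopaline-type right and left border repeats flank the plant-directed cassettes. Outside the borders lie a high-copy ColE1/pUC-type origin with a pBR322 bom site for propagation in E. coli, and the pVS1 oriV, RepA and StaA functions that typically support replication and stable maintenance in Agrobacterium. Bacterial selection is by spectinomycin, through an aadA (SmR) gene.

The payload is the Arabidopsis thaliana AT5G02100.1 coding sequence, encoding ORP3A (also called UNE18). This is an oxysterol-binding protein-related protein that binds beta-sitosterol, may take part in sterol transport between the ER and Golgi, and is required for ovule fertilization. The ORF sits between attB1 and attB2 recombination sites. It is followed downstream by the orange fluorescent protein mKOκ, an arrangement consistent with a C-terminal fusion, and then by a CaMV polyadenylation signal. The promoter driving the fusion is not annotated in the feature table or stated in the record. About 660 nt upstream of attB1 carry no annotation, and the "UBC" in the backbone name may point to a ubiquitin-type promoter, but this is an inference. Also within the T-DNA is a NOS promoter–nptII–NOS terminator cassette, which provides kanamycin selection of transformed plant tissue. Remnants of lacZα, the lac promoter, and T7 and SP6 promoters are carried over from the parental backbone.

The construct is intended for expressing mKOκ-tagged ORP3A in plants. The associated work concerns lipid metabolism and contact-site homologs at the chloroplast envelope–thylakoid interface, which suggests use in fluorescence-based subcellular localization.
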