Features (pLannotate 1.2.2; 31 found; start..end, strand, type, name):
    669..693     +  protein_bind   attB1: mutant version of attB; recombination site for the Gateway® BP reaction BP Clonase™
    696..2054    +  CDS            ORP3A: ORP3A_ARATH - Also known as UNE18. Experimental evidence at protein level: Swiss-Prot protein existence level 1. Oxysterol-binding protein that may be involved in the transport of sterols between the ER and the Golgi. Binds beta- sitosterol. Required for ovule fertilization. From Arabidopsis thaliana (Mouse-ear cress).
   2056..2080    -  protein_bind   attB2: mutant version of attB; recombination site for the Gateway® BP reaction BP Clonase™
   2133..2786    +  CDS            mKO&kappa;: mKO&kappa; is a basic (constitutively fluorescent) orange fluorescent protein published in 2008, derived from Verrillofungia concinna. It has low acid sensitivity.
   2861..3020    +  polyA_signal   CaMV poly(A) signal (fragment): cauliflower mosaic virus polyadenylation signal
   3021..3040    +  misc_feature   MCS (fragment): pUC18/19 multiple cloning site
   3061..3079    -  promoter       SP6 promoter: promoter for bacteriophage SP6 RNA polymerase
   3148..3166    -  promoter       T7 promoter: promoter for bacteriophage T7 RNA polymerase
   3169..3326    +  CDS            lacZα (fragment): LacZα fragment of β-galactosidase; lacZ fragment
   3347..3530    +  promoter       NOS promoter: nopaline synthase promoter NOS promoter
   3531..4352    +  CDS            KanR: fusion between an N-terminal peptide of nopaline synthase and Tn5 aminoglycoside phosphotransferase; nos-nptII; confers resistance to kanamycin
   4373..4531    +  CDS            ble (fragment): BLE_KLEPN - Experimental evidence at protein level: Swiss-Prot protein existence level 1. Binding protein with a strong affinity to the bleomycin family of antibiotics. Binds to CL990; an antimitotic-antibiotic compound. From Klebsiella pneumoniae.
   4528..4953    +  CDS            nos (fragment): DHNO_AGRT7 - Protein inferred from homology: Swiss-Prot protein existence level 3. From Agrobacterium tumefaciens (strain T37).
   4977..5229    +  terminator     NOS terminator: nopaline synthase terminator and poly(A) signal
   5322..5346    -  misc_feature   LB T-DNA repeat: left border repeat from nopaline C58 T-DNA
   5605..5628    +  promoter       Pc promoter (fragment): intI1 (promoter lies within the coding sequence); class 1 integron promoter
   5804..5860    +  CDS            GmR (fragment): gentamycin acetyltransferase; aacC1; confers resistance to gentamycin
   5871..6658    +  CDS            SmR (fragment): aminoglycoside adenylyltransferase (Murphy, 1985); aadA; confers resistance to spectinomycin and streptomycin
   6904..7492    +  rep_origin     ori: high-copy-number ColE1/pMB1/pBR322/pUC origin of replication
   7678..7818    -  misc_feature   bom: basis of mobility region from pBR322
   7920..7959    -  CDS            rop (fragment): Rop protein, which maintains plasmids at low copy number; rop
   8162..8356    -  rep_origin     pVS1 oriV: origin of replication for the Pseudomonas plasmid pVS1 (Heeb et al., 2000)
   8422..9495    -  CDS            pVS1 RepA: replication protein from the Pseudomonas plasmid pVS1 (Heeb et al., 2000)
   9924..10553   -  CDS            pVS1 StaA: stability protein from the Pseudomonas plasmid pVS1 (Heeb et al., 2000)
  11113..11514   -  CDS            Y4CG_SINFN (fragment): Protein inferred from homology: Swiss-Prot protein existence level 3. From Sinorhizobium fredii (strain NBRC 101917 / NGR234).
  11884..11908   -  misc_feature   RB T-DNA repeat: right border repeat from nopaline C58 T-DNA
  11972..12060   +  CDS            lacI (fragment): lac repressor; lacI; The lac repressor binds to the lac operator to inhibit transcription in E. coli. This inhibition can be relieved by adding lactose or isopropyl-β-D-thiogalactopyranoside (IPTG).
  12073..12094   +  protein_bind   CAP binding site: CAP binding activates transcription in the presence of cAMP. E. coli catabolite activator protein
  12109..12139   +  promoter       lac promoter: promoter for the E. coli lac operon
  12143..12165   +  protein_bind   lac operator (fragment): The lac repressor binds to the lac operator to inhibit transcription in E. coli. This inhibition can be relieved by adding lactose or isopropyl-β-D-thiogalactopyranoside (IPTG). lac repressor encoded by lacI
  12196..6       +  misc_feature   MCS (fragment) (across the origin): pUC18/19 multiple cloning site
>Addgene plasmid #224848 | pUBC(k)-AT5G02100-mKOk | addgene full sequence | sequence record 447330 | Addgene NGS Result
TACCCGACGAGTCAGTAATAAACGGCGTCAAAGTGGTTGCAGCCGGCACACACGAGTCGTGTTTATCAAC
TCAAAGCACAAATACTTTTCCTCAACCTAAAAATAAGGCAATTAGCCAAAAACAACTTTGCGTGTAAACA
ACGCTCAATACACGTGTCATTTTATTATTAGCTATTGCTTCACCGCCTTAGCTTTCTCGTGACCTAGTCG
TCCTCGTCTTTTCTTCTTCTTCTTCTATAAAACAATACCCAAAGAGCTCTTCTTCTTCACAATTCAGATT
TCAATTTCTCAAAATCTTAAAAACTTTCTCTCAATTCTCTCTACCGTGATCAAGGTAAATTTCTGTGTTC
CTTATTCTCTCAAAATCTTCGATTTTGTTTTCGTTCGATCCCAATTTCGTATATGTTCTTTGGTTTAGAT
TCTGTTAATCTTAGATCGAAGACGATTTTCTGGGTTTGATCGTTAGATATCATCTTAATTCTCGATTAGG
GTTTCATAGATATCATCCGATTTGTTCAAATAATTTGAGTTTTGTCGAATAATTACTCTTCGATTTGTGA
TTTCTATCTAGATCTGGTGTTAGTTTCTAGTTTGTGCGATCGAATTTGTAGATTAATCTGAGTTTTTCTG
ATTAACACTCGAGTGCGGGATCCTCTAGAGGGCCCATCACAAGTTTGTACAAAAAAGCAGGCTTCATGGC
TTCTAACGATCCAAAAAACGGCGGCGGTTTCTTCGCCTCTCTTGCTTCATCCATCACCAATTTCGGATCG
GCCATGAGTAAATCAGTGAACGGTTTGATGGGATATGAAGGGCTTGAAGTGATTAATCCAGAAGGAAGTA
CAGACGATGCAGAGGAAGAAGCAGGGAGAGGAAGATGGAAGCAAGAGGAACGTGATGGCTATTGGAAGAT
GATGCAGAAGTATATAGGGTCTGATGTTACATCTATGGTTACTCTTCCTGTGATCATTTTTGAACCCATG
ACAATGTTGCAGAAAATGGCTGAGTTGATGGAATACTCATATTTGCTAGACATGGCTGACAAAACTGAAG
ATCCTTACATGCGTATGGTATATGCATCATCATGGGCTATATCTGTGTATTACGCCTACCAGCGTACCTG
GAAGCCGTTCAATCCAATTCTCGGTGAGACTTATGAGATGACTAATCATAATGGGATCAATTTTATAGCT
GAACAGGTCTGCCATCACCCACCAATGAGTGCTGGTCATGCTGAAAACGAGCATTTCGCTTACGATTGCA
CTTCAAAACTGAAAACGAAATTCCTAGGCAACTCAATTGATGTCTACCCAGTAGGAAGGACACGAGTGAC
ACTTAAAAGAGATGGTGTCGTTCTTGATCTTGTACCTCCACTGACAAAGGTTCATAACCTTATCTTCGGT
CGAACATGGGTCGATTCGCCAGGAGAGATGGTCATGACGAACCTGACCACTGGTGACAAAGTGGTGCTTT
ACTTTCAACCATGTGGCTGGTTTGGATCTGGACGATATGAAGTGGACGGTTACGTGTATAATTCAGCTGA
AGAGCCCAAGATGCTAATGACCGGAAAATGGAACGAGTCCTTGAGTTATCAGCCATGTGATGCGGAAGGC
GAACCTCTTCCAGGCACCGAACTGAAGGAGGTGTGGAAGGTTGCTGAAGCTCCAAAGAACGATAAATACC
AATACACACATTTTGCTCACAAGATCAATAGTTTTGACACTGCCCCTAAAAAGCTACTGTCATCTGATTC
ACGTCTACGTCCTGATAGATACGCGCTGGAGATGGGTGATATGTCCAAATCTGGATTCGAAAAGAGCAGC
CTAGAGGATAGACAAAGAGCTGAGAAGAAAAGCAGAGAAGAGAAAGGCCAAAAATTTGCTCCAAAATGGT
TTGATGAAACAGAAGAAGTCACTCCTACACCATGGGGTGATCTCGAAGTTTACCAATTCAATGGAAAGTA
CTCGGTGCACCGCGCCACAGCTGAAAACTCTGAGGATACAACCGATGTGAAGTTGACCCAATTCAACCCT
TGGCAATTCCAAGATCTCTCTGCTGACCCAGCTTTCTTGTACAAAGTGGTGATGGGACGTCCGCGGAGAT
CTACGCGTGTCGACTCGAGATATCCAACTAGTATGGTGAGCGTTATCAAGCCTGAGATGAAGATGAGGTA
CTACATGGACGGAAGCGTGAACGGACACGAGTTCACTATTGAAGGCGAAGGTACTGGAAGGCCTTACGAG
GGACATCAAGAGATGACTCTCAGAGTGACCATGGCTGAAGGTGGACCTATGCCTTTCGCTTTCGATCTCG
TGTCTCACGTGTTCTGCTACGGACACAGAGTGTTCACTAAGTACCCTGAAGAGATCCCGGACTACTTCAA
GCAAGCTTTCCCTGAGGGACTCTCTTGGGAGAGATCTTTGGAATTCGAGGACGGTGGATCCGCTTCTGTG
TCTGCTCATATCTCTCTCAGGGGCAACACCTTCTACCACAAGAGCAAGTTTACCGGGGTGAACTTCCCTG
CTGATGGACCGATCATGCAGAACCAGTCTGTTGATTGGGAGCCGTCTACTGAGAAGATCACCGCTTCTGA
TGGTGTGCTCAAGGGTGATGTGACCATGTACCTTAAGCTCGAAGGTGGTGGAAACCACAAGTGCCAGTTC
AAGACTACCTACAAGGCCGCCAAAGAAATCCTCGAGATGCCTGGTGATCACTACATCGGACATAGGCTCG
TGAGAAAGACCGAGGGAAACATCACTGAGCAGGTTGAGGATGCTGTGGCTCATTCTCAATTGTTATAAGC
GGCCATGCTAGAGTCCGCAAAAATCACCAGTCTCTCTCTACAAATCTATCTCTCTCTATTTTTCTCCAGA
ATAATGTGTGAGTAGTTCCCAGATAAGGGAATTAGGGTTCTTATAGGGTTTCGCTCATGTGTTGAGCATA
TAAGAAACCCTTAGTATGTATTTGTATTTGTAAAATACTTCTATCAATAAAATTTCTAATTCCTAAAACC
AAAATCCAGTGACCTGCAGGCATGCAAGCTAGCTTACTAGTGATGCATATTCTATAGTGTCACCTAAATC
TGCGGCCGCACTAGTGATATCCCGCGGCCATGGCGGCCGGGAGCATGCGACGTCGGGCCCAATTCGCCCT
ATAGTGAGTCGTATTACAATTCACTGGCCGTCGTTTTACAACGTCGTGACTGGGAAAACCCTGGCGTTAC
CCAACTTAATCGCCTTGCAGCACATCCCCCTTTCGCCAGCTGGCGTAATAGCGAAGAGGCCCGCACCGAT
CGCCCTTCCCAACAGTTGCGCAGCCTGAATGGCGAATGGAAATTGTAAGCGTTAATGGGTTTCTGGAGTT
TAATGAGCTAAGCACATACGTCAGAAACCATTATTGCGCGTTCAAAAGTCGCCTAAGGTCACTATCAGCT
AGCAAATATTTCTTGTCAAAAATGCTCCACTGACGTTCCATAAATTCCCCTCGGTATCCAATTAGAGTCT
CATATTCACTCTCAATCCAAATAATCTGCAATGGCAATTACCTTATCCGCAACTTCTTTACCTATTTCCG
CCCGGATCCGGGCAGGTTCTCCGGCCGCTTGGGTGGAGAGGCTATTCGGCTATGACTGGGCACAACAGAC
AATCGGCTGCTCTGATGCCGCCGTGTTCCGGCTGTCAGCGCAGGGGCGCCCGGTTCTTTTTGTCAAGACC
GACCTGTCCGGTGCCCTGAATGAACTGCAGGACGAGGCAGCGCGGCTATCGTGGCTGGCCACGACGGGCG
TTCCTTGCGCAGCTGTGCTCGACGTTGTCACTGAAGCGGGAAGGGACTGGCTGCTATTGGGCGAAGTGCC
GGGGCAGGATCTCCTGTCATCTCACCTTGCTCCTGCCGAGAAAGTATCCATCATGGCTGATGCAATGCGG
CGGCTGCATACGCTTGATCCGGCTACCTGCCCATTCGACCACCAAGCGAAACATCGCATCGAGCGAGCAC
GTACTCGGATGGAAGCCGGTCTTGTCGATCAGGATGATCTGGACGAAGAGCATCAGGGGCTCGCGCCAGC
CGAACTGTTCGCCAGGCTCAAGGCGCGCATGCCCGACGGCGAGGATCTCGTCGTGACCCATGGCGATGCC
TGCTTGCCGAATATCATGGTGGAAAATGGCCGCTTTTCTGGATTCATCGACTGTGGCCGGCTGGGTGTGG
CGGACCGCTATCAGGACATAGCGTTGGCTACCCGTGATATTGCTGAAGAGCTTGGCGGCGAATGGGCTGA
CCGCTTCCTCGTGCTTTACGGTATCGCCGCTCCCGATTCGCAGCGCATCGCCTTCTATCGCCTTCTTGAC
GAGTTCTTCTGAGCGGGACTCTGGGGTTCGAAATGACCGACCAAGCGACGCCCAACCTGCCATCACGAGA
TTTCGATTCCACCGCCGCCTTCTATGAAAGGTTGGGCTTCGGAATCGTTTTCCGGGACGCCGGCTGGATG
ATCCTCCAGCGCGGGGATCTCATGCTGGAGTTCTTCGCCCACCCCGATCCAACACTTACGTTTGCAACGT
CCAAGAGCAAATAGACCACGAACGCCGGAAGGTTGCCGCAGCGTGTGGATTGCGTCTCAATTCTCTCTTG
CAGGAATGCAATGATGAATATGATACTGACTATGAAACTTTGAGGGAATACTGCCTAGCACCGTCACCTC
ATAACGTGCATCATGCATGCCCTGACAACATGGAACATCGCTATTTTTCTGAAGAATTATGCTCGTTGGA
GGATGTCGCGGCAATTGCAGCTATTGCCAAAATCGAAATACCCCTCACGCATGCATTCATCAATATTATT
CATGCGGGGAAAGGCAAGATTAATCCAACTGGCAAATCATCCAGCGTGATTGGTAACTTCAGTTCCAGCG
ACTTGATTCGTTTTGGTGCTACCCACGTTTTCAATAAGGACGAGATGGTGGAGTAAAGAAGGAGTGCGTC
GAAGCAGATCGTTCAAACATTTGGCAATAAAGTTTCTTAAGATTGAATCCTGTTGCCGGTCTTGCGATGA
TTATCATATAATTTCTGTTGAATTACGTTAAGCATGTAATAATTAACATGTAATGCATGACGTTATTTAT
GAGATGGGTTTTTATGATTAGAGTCCCGCAATTATACATTTAATACGCGATAGAAAACAAAATATAGCGC
GCAAACTAGGATAAATTATCGCGCGCGGTGTCATCTATGTTACTAGATCGACCGGCATGCAAGCTGATAA
TTCAATTCGGCGTTAATTCAGTACATTAAAAACGTCCGCAATGTGTTATTAAGTTGTCTAAGCGTCAATT
TGTTTACACCACAATATATCCTGCCACCAGCCAGCCAACAGCTCCCCGACCGGCAGCTCGGCACAAAATC
ACCACTCGATACAGGCAGCCCATCAGTCCGGGACGGCGTCAGCGGGAGAGCCGTTGTAAGGCGGCAGACT
TTGCTCATGTTACCGATGCTATTCGGAAGAACGGCAACTAAGCTGCCGGGTTTGAAACACGGATGATCTC
GCGGAGGGTAGCATGTTGATTGTAACGATGACAGAGCGTTGCTGCCTGTGATCAATTCGGGCACGAACCC
AGTGGACATAAGCCTGTTCGGTTCGTAAGCTGTAATGCAAGTAGCGTATGCGCTCACGCAACTGGTCCAG
AACCTTGACCGAACGCAGCGGTGGTAACGGCGCAGTGGCGGTTTTCATGGCTTGTTATGACTGTTTTTTT
GGGGTACAGTCTATGCCTCGGGCATCCAAGCAGCAAGCGCGTTACGCCGTGGGTCGATGTTTGATGTTAT
GGAGCAGCAACGATGTTACGCAGCAGGGCAGTCGCCCTAAAACAAAGTTAAACATCATGGGGGAAGCGGT
GATCGCCGAAGTATCGACTCAACTATCAGAGGTAGTTGGCGTCATCGAGCGCCATCTCGAACCGACGTTG
CTGGCCGTACATTTGTACGGCTCCGCAGTGGATGGCGGCCTGAAGCCACACAGTGATATTGATTTGCTGG
TTACGGTGACCGTAAGGCTTGATGAAACAACGCGGCGAGCTTTGATCAACGACCTTTTGGAAACTTCGGC
TTCCCCTGGAGAGAGCGAGATTCTCCGCGCTGTAGAAGTCACCATTGTTGTGCACGACGACATCATTCCG
TGGCGTTATCCAGCTAAGCGCGAACTGCAATTTGGAGAATGGCAGCGCAATGACATTCTTGCAGGTATCT
TCGAGCCAGCCACGATCGACATTGATCTGGCTATCTTGCTGACAAAAGCAAGAGAACATAGCGTTGCCTT
GGTAGGTCCAGCGGCGGAGGAACTCTTTGATCCGGTTCCTGAACAGGATCTATTTGAGGCGCTAAATGAA
ACCTTAACGCTATGGAACTCGCCGCCCGACTGGGCTGGCGATGAGCGAAATGTAGTGCTTACGTTGTCCC
GCATTTGGTACAGCGCAGTAACCGGCAAAATCGCGCCGAAGGATGTCGCTGCCGACTGGGCAATGGAGCG
CCTGCCGGCCCAGTATCAGCCCGTCATACTTGAAGCTAGACAGGCTTATCTTGGACAAGAAGAAGATCGC
TTGGCCTCGCGCGCAGATCAGTTGGAAGAATTTGTCCACTACGTGAAAGGCGAGATCACCAAGGTAGTCG
GCAAATAATGTCTAGCTAGAAATTCGTTCAAGCCGACGCCGCTTCGCGGCGCGGCTTAACTCAAGCGTTA
GATGCACTAAGCACATAATTGCTCACAGCCAAACTATCAGGTCAAGTCTGCTTTTATTATTTTTAAGCGT
GCATAATAAGCCCTACACAAATTGGGAGATATATCATGCATGACCAAAATCCCTTAACGTGAGTTTTCGT
TCCACTGAGCGTCAGACCCCGTAGAAAAGATCAAAGGATCTTCTTGAGATCCTTTTTTTCTGCGCGTAAT
CTGCTGCTTGCAAACAAAAAAACCACCGCTACCAGCGGTGGTTTGTTTGCCGGATCAAGAGCTACCAACT
CTTTTTCCGAAGGTAACTGGCTTCAGCAGAGCGCAGATACCAAATACTGTCCTTCTAGTGTAGCCGTAGT
TAGGCCACCACTTCAAGAACTCTGTAGCACCGCCTACATACCTCGCTCTGCTAATCCTGTTACCAGTGGC
TGCTGCCAGTGGCGATAAGTCGTGTCTTACCGGGTTGGACTCAAGACGATAGTTACCGGATAAGGCGCAG
CGGTCGGGCTGAACGGGGGGTTCGTGCACACAGCCCAGCTTGGAGCGAACGACCTACACCGAACTGAGAT
ACCTACAGCGTGAGCTATGAGAAAGCGCCACGCTTCCCGAAGGGAGAAAGGCGGACAGGTATCCGGTAAG
CGGCAGGGTCGGAACAGGAGAGCGCACGAGGGAGCTTCCAGGGGGAAACGCCTGGTATCTTTATAGTCCT
GTCGGGTTTCGCCACCTCTGACTTGAGCGTCGATTTTTGTGATGCTCGTCAGGGGGGCGGAGCCTATGGA
AAAACGCCAGCAACGCGGCCTTTTTACGGTTCCTGGCCTTTTGCTGGCCTTTTGCTCACATGTTCTTTCC
TGCGTTATCCCCTGATTCTGTGGATAACCGTATTACCGCCTTTGAGTGAGCTGATACCGCTCGCCGCAGC
CGAACGACCGAGCGCAGCGAGTCAGTGAGCGAGGAAGCGGAAGAGCGCCTGATGCGGTATTTTCTCCTTA
CGCATCTGTGCGGTATTTCACACCGCATATGGTGCACTCTCAGTACAATCTGCTCTGATGCCGCATAGTT
AAGCCAGTATACACTCCGCTATCGCTACGTGACTGGGTCATGGCTGCGCCCCGACACCCGCCAACACCCG
CTGACGCGCCCTGACGGGCTTGTCTGCTCCCGGCATCCGCTTACAGACAAGCTGTGACCGTCTCCGGGAG
CTGCATGTGTCAGAGGTTTTCACCGTCATCACCGAAACGCGCGAGGCAGGGTGCCTTGATGTGGGCGCCG
GCGGTCGAGTGGCGACGGCGCGGCTTGTCCGCGCCCTGGTAGATTGCCTGGCCGTAGGCCAGCCATTTTT
GAGCGGCCAGCGGCCGCGATAGGCCGACGCGAAGCGGCGGGGCGTAGGGAGCGCAGCGACCGAAGGGTAG
GCGCTTTTTGCAGCTCTTCGGCTGTGCGCTGGCCAGACAGTTATGCACAGGCCAGGCGGGTTTTAAGAGT
TTTAATAAGTTTTAAAGAGTTTTAGGCGGAAAAATCGCCTTTTTTCTCTTTTATATCAGTCACTTACATG
TGTGACCGGTTCCCAATGTACGGCTTTGGGTTCCCAATGTACGGGTTCCGGTTCCCAATGTACGGCTTTG
GGTTCCCAATGTACGTGCTATCCACAGGAAAGAGACCTTTTCGACCTTTTTCCCCTGCTAGGGCAATTTG
CCCTAGCATCTGCTCCGTACATTAGGAACCGGCGGATGCTTCGCCCTCGATCAGGTTGCGGTAGCGCATG
ACTAGGATCGGGCCAGCCTGCCCCGCCTCCTCCTTCAAATCGTACTCCGGCAGGTCATTTGACCCGATCA
GCTTGCGCACGGTGAAACAGAACTTCTTGAACTCTCCGGCGCTGCCACTGCGTTCGTAGATCGTCTTGAA
CAACCATCTGGCTTCTGCCTTGCCTGCGGCGCGGCGTGCCAGGCGGTAGAGAAAACGGCCGATGCCGGGA
TCGATCAAAAAGTAATCGGGGTGAACCGTCAGCACGTCCGGGTTCTTGCCTTCTGTGATCTCGCGGTACA
TCCAATCAGCTAGCTCGATCTCGATGTACTCCGGCCGCCCGGTTTCGCTCTTTACGATCTTGTAGCGGCT
AATCAAGGCTTCACCCTCGGATACCGTCACCAGGCGGCCGTTCTTGGCCTTCTTCGTACGCTGCATGGCA
ACGTGCGTGGTGTTTAACCGAATGCAGGTTTCTACCAGGTCGTCTTTCTGCTTTCCGCCATCGGCTCGCC
GGCAGAACTTGAGTACGTCCGCAACGTGTGGACGGAACACGCGGCCGGGCTTGTCTCCCTTCCCTTCCCG
GTATCGGTTCATGGATTCGGTTAGATGGGAAACCGCCATCAGTACCAGGTCGTAATCCCACACACTGGCC
ATGCCGGCCGGCCCTGCGGAAACCTCTACGTGCCCGTCTGGAAGCTCGTAGCGGATCACCTCGCCAGCTC
GTCGGTCACGCTTCGACAGACGGAAAACGGCCACGTCCATGATGCTGCGACTATCGCGGGTGCCCACGTC
ATAGAGCATCGGAACGAAAAAATCTGGTTGCTCGTCGCCCTTGGGCGGCTTCCTAATCGACGGCGCACCG
GCTGCCGGCGGTTGCCGGGATTCTTTGCGGATTCGATCAGCGGCCGCTTGCCACGATTCACCGGGGCGTG
CTTCTGCCTCGATGCGTTGCCGCTGGGCGGCCTGCGCGGCCTTCAACTTCTCCACCAGGTCATCACCCAG
CGCCGCGCCGATTTGTACCGGGCCGGATGGTTTGCGACCGCTCACGCCGATTCCTCGGGCTTGGGGGTTC
CAGTGCCATTGCAGGGCCGGCAGACAACCCAGCCGCTTACGCCTGGCCAACCGCCCGTTCCTCCACACAT
GGGGCATTCCACGGCGTCGGTGCCTGGTTGTTCTTGATTTTCCATGCCGCCTCCTTTAGCCGCTAAAATT
CATCTACTCATTTATTCATTTGCTCATTTACTCTGGTAGCTGCGCGATGTATTCAGATAGCAGCTCGGTA
ATGGTCTTGCCTTGGCGTACCGCGTACATCTTCAGCTTGGTGTGATCCTCCGCCGGCAACTGAAAGTTGA
CCCGCTTCATGGCTGGCGTGTCTGCCAGGCTGGCCAACGTTGCAGCCTTGCTGCTGCGTGCGCTCGGACG
GCCGGCACTTAGCGTGTTTGTGCTTTTGCTCATTTTCTCTTTACCTCATTAACTCAAATGAGTTTTGATT
TAATTTCAGCGGCCAGCGCCTGGACCTCGCGGGCAGCGTCGCCCTCGGGTTCTGATTCAAGAACGGTTGT
GCCGGCGGCGGCAGTGCCTGGGTAGCTCACGCGCTGCGTGATACGGGACTCAAGAATGGGCAGCTCGTAC
CCGGCCAGCGCCTCGGCAACCTCACCGCCGATGCGCGTGCCTTTGATCGCCCGCGACACGACAAAGGCCG
CTTGTAGCCTTCCATCCGTGACCTCAATGCGCTGCTTAACCAGCTCCACCAGGTCGGCGGTGGCCCATAT
GTCGTAAGGGCTTGGCTGCACCGGAATCAGCACGAAGTCGGCTGCCTTGATCGCGGACACAGCCAAGTCC
GCCGCCTGGGGCGCTCCGTCGATCACTACGAAGTCGCGCCGGCCGATGGCCTTCACGTCGCGGTCAATCG
TCGGGCGGTCGATGCCGACAACGGTTAGCGGTTGATCTTCCCGCACGGCCGCCCAATCGCGGGCACTGCC
CTGGGGATCGGAATCGACTAACAGAACATCGGCCCCGGCGAGTTGCAGGGCGCGGGCTAGATGGGTTGCG
ATGGTCGTCTTGCCTGACCCGCCTTTCTGGTTAAGTACAGCGATAACCTTCATGCGTTCCCCTTGCGTAT
TTGTTTATTTACTCATCGCATCATATACGCAGCGACCGCATGACGCAAGCTGTTTTACTCAAATACACAT
CACCTTTTTAGACGGCGGCGCTCGGTTTCTTCAGCGGCCAAGCTGGCCGGCCAGGCCGCCAGCTTGGCAT
CAGACAAACCGGCCAGGATTTCATGCAGCCGCACGGTTGAGACGTGCGCGGGCGGCTCGAACACGTACCC
GGCCGCGATCATCTCCGCCTCGATCTCTTCGGTAATGAAAAACGGTTCGTCCTGGCCGTCCTGGTGCGGT
TTCATGCTTGTTCCTCTTGGCGTTCATTCTCGGCGGCCGCCAGGGCGTCGGCCTCGGTCAATGCGTCCTC
ACGGAAGGCACCGCGCCGCCTGGCCTCGGTGGGCGTCACTTCCTCGCTGCGCTCAAGTGCGCGGTACAGG
GTCGAGCGATGCACGCCAAGCAGTGCAGCCGCCTCTTTCACGGTGCGGCCTTCCTGGTCGATCAGCTCGC
GGGCGTGCGCGATCTGTGCCGGGGTGAGGGTAGGGCGGGGGCCAAACTTCACGCCTCGGGCCTTGGCGGC
CTCGCGCCCGCTCCGGGTGCGGTCGATGATTAGGGAACGCTCGAACTCGGCAATGCCGGCGAACACGGTC
AACACCATGCGGCCGGCCGGCGTGGTGGTGTCGGCCCACGGCTCTGCCAGGCTACGCAGGCCCGCGCCGG
CCTCCTGGATGCGCTCGGCAATGTCCAGTAGGTCGCGGGTGCTGCGGGCCAGGCGGTCTAGCCTGGTCAC
TGTCACAACGTCGCCAGGGCGTAGGTGGTCAAGCATCCTGGCCAGCTCCGGGCGGTCGCGCCTGGTGCCG
GTGATCTTCTCGGAAAACAGCTTGGTGCAGCCGGCCGCGTGCAGTTCGGCCCGTTGGTTGGTCAAGTCCT
GGTCGTCGGTGCTGACGCGGGCATAGCCCAGCAGGCCAGCGGCGGCGCTCTTGTTCATGGCGTAATGTCT
CCGGTTCTAGTCGCAAGTATTCTACTTTATGCGACTAAAACACGCGACAAGAAAACGCCAGGAAAAGGGC
AGGGCGGCAGCCTGTCGCGTAACTTAGGACTTGTGCGACATGTCGTTTTCAGAAGACGGCTGCACTGAAC
GTCAGAAGCCGACTGCACTATAGCAGCGGAGGGGTTGGATCAAAGTACTTTAAAGTACTTTAAAGTACTT
TAAAGTACTTTGATCCCGAGGGGAACCCTGTGGTTGGCATGCACATACAAATGGACGAACGGATAAACCT
TTTCACGCCCTTTTAAATATCCGATTATTCTAATAAACGCTCTTTTCTCTTAGGTTTACCCGCCAATATA
TCCTGTCAAACACTGATAGTTTAAACTGAAGGCGGGAAACGACAATCTGATCCAAGCTCAAGCTGCTCTA
GCCAATACGCAAACCGCCTCTCCCCGCGCGTTGGCCGATTCATTAATGCAGCTGGCACGACAGGTTTCCC
GACTGGAAAGCGGGCAGTGAGCGCAACGCAATTAATGTGAGTTAGCTCACTCATTAGGCACCCCAGGCTT
TACACTTTATGCTTCCGGCTCGTATGTTGTGTGGAATTGTGAGCGGATAACAATTTCACACAGGAAACAG
CTATGACATGATTACGAATTCGAGCTCGG
